Addgene plasmid #54537: Clover2-N1
Purpose: (Empty Backbone) Localization: N1 Cloning Vector, Excitation: 505, Emission: 515. This plasmid encodes dClover2 H231L based on Bajar et. al. Sci Rep. 2016.
Depositing lab: Michael Davidson. Depositing organization: Florida State University, Tallahassee.
Backbone
  Vector backbone: Clover2-N1
  Backbone size (bp): 4750
  Vector type: Mammalian Expression
  Selectable markers: Neomycin (select with G418)
  Tag / fusion protein: Clover2 (C terminal on backbone)
Growth in bacteria
  Bacterial resistance: Kanamycin, 50 μg/mL
  Growth temperature: 37°C
  Growth strain: DH5alpha
  Copy number: High Copy
Gene/Insert
  Gene/Insert name: None
  Tag / fusion protein: Clover2 (C terminal on backbone)
Terms and licenses: Academic/Nonprofit Terms; Industry Terms
Depositor comments: . Excitation = 505; Emission = 515
How to cite: Clover2-N1 was a gift from Michael Davidson (Addgene plasmid # 54537 ; http://n2t.net/addgene:54537 ; RRID:Addgene_54537)
