[The description below was written by a language model from this plasmid's Addgene catalogue record and pLannotate feature annotations shown in this document.]
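Description:
Clover2-N1 is an empty mammalian expression backbone in the "N1" configuration, designed for building fusions in which a protein of interest is placed upstream of the green-yellow fluorescent protein Clover2, so that the fluorophore sits at the C terminus of the fusion. The catalogue lists the backbone at 4,750 bp, while the sequenced record is 4,732 nt. Expression is driven by the human cytomegalovirus immediate early enhancer and promoter, followed by a multiple cloning site and then the Clover2 coding sequence, which spans the numbering origin of the circular record and is terminated by an SV40 polyadenylation signal. The annotation software labels the fluorescent protein as mClover2, a mammalian codon-optimized Clover derivative, whereas the depositor notes state that the plasmid encodes dClover2 carrying an H231L change. The reported excitation and emission maxima are 505 and 515 nm. No insert is present.

Propagation in bacteria relies on a high-copy ColE1/pUC-type origin, and an f1 origin is also present. A single Tn5 aminoglycoside phosphotransferase (NeoR/KanR) gene serves both hosts: a bacterial bla promoter drives it for kanamycin selection in E. coli, and the adjacent SV40 enhancer/early promoter drives it in mammalian cells for G418 selection of stable transfectants, with an HSV TK polyadenylation signal downstream. The short large T antigen, ble and bGH poly(A) fragments in the feature table are partial matches and probably not functional elements. The vector is typically used to clone a gene in frame into the MCS for live-cell localization imaging, or transfected unmodified as a Clover2 expression control.
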