Features (pLannotate 1.2.2; 14 found; start..end, strand, type, name):
     86..169     +  CDS            large T antigen (fragment): large T antigen from SV40 (simian virus 40)
    192..313     +  polyA_signal   SV40 poly(A) signal: SV40 polyadenylation signal
    347..775     -  rep_origin     f1 ori (sequence partly withheld): f1 bacteriophage origin of replication; arrow indicates direction of (+) strand synthesis
    802..906     +  promoter       AmpR promoter: bla
    908..1265    +  promoter       SV40 promoter: SV40 enhancer and early promoter
   1300..2094    +  CDS            NeoR/KanR: aminoglycoside phosphotransferase from Tn5; aph(3')-II (or nptII); confers resistance to neomycin, kanamycin, and G418 (Geneticin®)
   2115..2267    +  CDS            ble (fragment): BLE_KLEPN - Experimental evidence at protein level: Swiss-Prot protein existence level 1. Binding protein with a strong affinity to the bleomycin family of antibiotics. Binds to CL990; an antimitotic-antibiotic compound. From Klebsiella pneumoniae.
   2326..2373    +  polyA_signal   HSV TK poly(A) signal: herpes simplex virus thymidine kinase polyadenylation signal (Cole and Stacy, 1985)
   2464..2480    -  polyA_signal   bGH poly(A) signal (fragment): bovine growth hormone polyadenylation signal
   2702..3290    +  rep_origin     ori: high-copy-number ColE1/pMB1/pBR322/pUC origin of replication
   3465..3768    +  enhancer       CMV enhancer: human cytomegalovirus immediate early enhancer
   3769..3972    +  promoter       CMV promoter: human cytomegalovirus (CMV) immediate early promoter
   3995..4075    +  misc_feature   MCS: multiple cloning site
   4083..70      +  CDS            mClover2 (across the origin): monomeric derivative of the bright green-yellow fluorescent protein Clover mammalian codon-optimized
>Addgene plasmid #54537 | Clover2-N1 | addgene full sequence | sequence record 127234 | Addgene NGS results
TCACATGGTCCTGCTGGAGTTCGTGACCGCCGCCGGGATCACTCTCGGCATGGACGAGCTGTACAAGTAA
GCGGCCGCGACTCTAGATCATAATCAGCCATACCACATTTGTAGAGGTTTTACTTGCTTTAAAAAACCTC
CCACACCTCCCCCTGAACCTGAAACATAAAATGAATGCAATTGTTGTTGTTAACTTGTTTATTGCAGCTT
ATAATGGTTACAAATAAAGCAATAGCATCACAAATTTCACAAATAAAGCATTTTTTTCACTGCATTCTAG
TTGTGGTTTGTCCAAACTCATCAATGTATCTTAAGGCGTAAATTGTAAGCGTTAATATTTTGTTAAAATT
CGCGTTAAATTTTTGTTAAATCAGCTCATTTTTTAACCAATAGGCCGAAATCGGCAAAATCCCTTATAAA
TCAAAAGAATAGACCGAGATAGGGT
[37 nt withheld, positions 446-482]
AAAGAACGTGGACTCCAACGTCAAAGG
[49 nt withheld, positions 510-558]
T
[91 nt withheld, positions 560-650]
G
[124 nt withheld, positions 652-775]
CAGGTGGCACTTTTCGGGGAAATGTGCGCGGAACCCCTATTTGTTTATTTTTCTAAATACATTCAAATAT
GTATCCGCTCATGAGACAATAACCCTGATAAATGCTTCAATAATATTGAAAAAGGAAGAGTCCTGAGGCG
GAAAGAACCAGCTGTGGAATGTGTGTCAGTTAGGGTGTGGAAAGTCCCCAGGCTCCCCAGCAGGCAGAAG
TATGCAAAGCATGCATCTCAATTAGTCAGCAACCAGGTGTGGAAAGTCCCCAGGCTCCCCAGCAGGCAGA
AGTATGCAAAGCATGCATCTCAATTAGTCAGCAACCATAGTCCCGCCCCTAACTCCGCCCATCCCGCCCC
TAACTCCGCCCAGTTCCGCCCATTCTCCGCCCCATGGCTGACTAATTTTTTTTATTTATGCAGAGGCCGA
GGCCGCCTCGGCCTCTGAGCTATTCCAGAAGTAGTGAGGAGGCTTTTTTGGAGGCCTAGGCTTTTGCAAA
GATCGATCAAGAGACAGGATGAGGATCGTTTCGCATGATTGAACAAGATGGATTGCACGCAGGTTCTCCG
GCCGCTTGGGTGGAGAGGCTATTCGGCTATGACTGGGCACAACAGACAATCGGCTGCTCTGATGCCGCCG
TGTTCCGGCTGTCAGCGCAGGGGCGCCCGGTTCTTTTTGTCAAGACCGACCTGTCCGGTGCCCTGAATGA
ACTGCAAGACGAGGCAGCGCGGCTATCGTGGCTGGCCACGACGGGCGTTCCTTGCGCAGCTGTGCTCGAC
GTTGTCACTGAAGCGGGAAGGGACTGGCTGCTATTGGGCGAAGTGCCGGGGCAGGATCTCCTGTCATCTC
ACCTTGCTCCTGCCGAGAAAGTATCCATCATGGCTGATGCAATGCGGCGGCTGCATACGCTTGATCCGGC
TACCTGCCCATTCGACCACCAAGCGAAACATCGCATCGAGCGAGCACGTACTCGGATGGAAGCCGGTCTT
GTCGATCAGGATGATCTGGACGAAGAGCATCAGGGGCTCGCGCCAGCCGAACTGTTCGCCAGGCTCAAGG
CGAGCATGCCCGACGGCGAGGATCTCGTCGTGACCCATGGCGATGCCTGCTTGCCGAATATCATGGTGGA
AAATGGCCGCTTTTCTGGATTCATCGACTGTGGCCGGCTGGGTGTGGCGGACCGCTATCAGGACATAGCG
TTGGCTACCCGTGATATTGCTGAAGAGCTTGGCGGCGAATGGGCTGACCGCTTCCTCGTGCTTTACGGTA
TCGCCGCTCCCGATTCGCAGCGCATCGCCTTCTATCGCCTTCTTGACGAGTTCTTCTGAGCGGGACTCTG
GGGTTCGAAATGACCGACCAAGCGACGCCCAACCTGCCATCACGAGATTTCGATTCCACCGCCGCCTTCT
ATGAAAGGTTGGGCTTCGGAATCGTTTTCCGGGACGCCGGCTGGATGATCCTCCAGCGCGGGGATCTCAT
GCTGGAGTTCTTCGCCCACCCTAGGGGGAGGCTAACTGAAACACGGAAGGAGACAATACCGGAAGGAACC
CGCGCTATGACGGCAATAAAAAGACAGAATAAAACGCACGGTGTTGGGTCGTTTGTTCATAAACGCGGGG
TTCGGTCCCAGGGCTGGCACTCTGTCGATACCCCACCGAGACCCCATTGGGGCCAATACGCCCGCGTTTC
TTCCTTTTCCCCACCCCACCCCCCAAGTTCGGGTGAAGGCCCAGGGCTCGCAGCCAACGTCGGGGCGGCA
GGCCCTGCCATAGCCTCAGGTTACTCATATATACTTTAGATTGATTTAAAACTTCATTTTTAATTTAAAA
GGATCTAGGTGAAGATCCTTTTTGATAATCTCATGACCAAAATCCCTTAACGTGAGTTTTCGTTCCACTG
AGCGTCAGACCCCGTAGAAAAGATCAAAGGATCTTCTTGAGATCCTTTTTTTCTGCGCGTAATCTGCTGC
TTGCAAACAAAAAAACCACCGCTACCAGCGGTGGTTTGTTTGCCGGATCAAGAGCTACCAACTCTTTTTC
CGAAGGTAACTGGCTTCAGCAGAGCGCAGATACCAAATACTGTTCTTCTAGTGTAGCCGTAGTTAGGCCA
CCACTTCAAGAACTCTGTAGCACCGCCTACATACCTCGCTCTGCTAATCCTGTTACCAGTGGCTGCTGCC
AGTGGCGATAAGTCGTGTCTTACCGGGTTGGACTCAAGACGATAGTTACCGGATAAGGCGCAGCGGTCGG
GCTGAACGGGGGGTTCGTGCACACAGCCCAGCTTGGAGCGAACGACCTACACCGAACTGAGATACCTACA
GCGTGAGCTATGAGAAAGCGCCACGCTTCCCGAAGGGAGAAAGGCGGACAGGTATCCGGTAAGCGGCAGG
GTCGGAACAGGAGAGCGCACGAGGGAGCTTCCAGGGGGAAACGCCTGGTATCTTTATAGTCCTGTCGGGT
TTCGCCACCTCTGACTTGAGCGTCGATTTTTGTGATGCTCGTCAGGGGGGCGGAGCCTATGGAAAAACGC
CAGCAACGCGGCCTTTTTACGGTTCCTGGCCTTTTGCTGGCCTTTTGCTCACATGTTCTTTCCTGCGTTA
TCCCCTGATTCTGTGGATAACCGTATTACCGCCATGCATTAGTTATTAATAGTAATCAATTACGGGGTCA
TTAGTTCATAGCCCATATATGGAGTTCCGCGTTACATAACTTACGGTAAATGGCCCGCCTGGCTGACCGC
CCAACGACCCCCGCCCATTGACGTCAATAATGACGTATGTTCCCATAGTAACGCCAATAGGGACTTTCCA
TTGACGTCAATGGGTGGAGTATTTACGGTAAACTGCCCACTTGGCAGTACATCAAGTGTATCATATGCCA
AGTACGCCCCCTATTGACGTCAATGACGGTAAATGGCCCGCCTGGCATTATGCCCAGTACATGACCTTAT
GGGACTTTCCTACTTGGCAGTACATCTACGTATTAGTCATCGCTATTACCATGGTGATGCGGTTTTGGCA
GTACATCAATGGGCGTGGATAGCGGTTTGACTCACGGGGATTTCCAAGTCTCCACCCCATTGACGTCAAT
GGGAGTTTGTTTTGGCACCAAAATCAACGGGACTTTCCAAAATGTCGTAACAACTCCGCCCCATTGACGC
AAATGGGCGGTAGGCGTGTACGGTGGGAGGTCTATATAAGCAGAGCTGGTTTAGTGAACCGTCAGATCCG
CTAGCGCTACCGGACTCAGATCTCGAGCTCAAGCTTCGAATTCTGCAGTCGACGGTACCGCGGGCCCGGG
ATCCACCGGTCGCCACCATGGTGAGCAAGGGCGAGGAGCTGTTCACCGGGGTGGTGCCCATCCTGGTCGA
GCTGGACGGCGACGTAAACGGCCACAAGTTCAGCGTCCGCGGCGAGGGCGAGGGCGATGCCACCAACGGC
AAGCTGACCCTGAAGTTCATCTGCACCACCGGCAAGCTGCCCGTGCCCTGGCCCACCCTCGTGACCACCT
TCGGCTACGGCGTGGCCTGCTTCAGCCGCTACCCCGACCACATGAAGCAGCACGACTTCTTCAAGTCCGC
CATGCCCGAAGGCTACGTCCAGGAGCGCACCATCTCTTTCAAGGACGACGGTACCTACAAGACCCGCGCC
GAGGTGAAGTTCGAGGGCGACACCCTGGTGAACCGCATCGAGCTGAAGGGCATCGACTTCAAGGAGGACG
GCAACATCCTGGGGCACAAGCTGGAGTACAACTTCAACAGCCACTACGTCTATATCACGGCCGACAAGCA
GAAGAACAGCATCAAGGCTAACTTCAAGATCCGCCACAACGTTGAGGACGGCAGCGTGCAGCTCGCCGAC
CACTACCAGCAGAACACCCCCATCGGCGACGGCCCCGTGCTGCTGCCCGACAACCACTACCTGAGCCATC
AGTCCGCCCTGAGCAAAGACCCCAACGAGAAGCGCGA
