>Addgene plasmid #54537 | Clover2-N1 | addgene partial sequence | sequence record 90475 | CMV-F 5'-CGCAAATGGGCGGTAGGCGTG-3'
GTGAACCGTCAGATCCGCTAGCGCTACCGGACTCAGATCTCGAGCTCAAGCTTCGAATTCTGCAGTCGAC
GGTACCGCGGGCCCGGGATCCACCGGTCGCCACCATGGTGAGCAAGGGCGAGGAGCTGTTCACCGGGGTG
GTGCCCATCCTGGTCGAGCTGGACGGCGACGTAAACGGCCACAAGTTCAGCGTCCGCGGCGAGGGCGAGG
GCGATGCCACCAACGGCAAGCTGACCCTGAAGTTCATCTGCACCACCGGCAAGCTGCCCGTGCCCTGGCC
CACCCTCGTGACCACCTTCGGCTACGGCGTGGCCTGCTTCAGCCGCTACCCCGACCACATGAAGCAGCAC
GACTTCTTCAAGTCCGCCATGCCCGAAGGCTACGTCCAGGAGCGCACCATCTCTTTCAAGGACGACGGTA
CCTACAAGACCCGCGCCGAGGTGAAGTTCGAGGGCGACACCCTGGTGAACCGCATCGAGCTGAAGGGCAT
CGACTTCAAGGAGGACGGCAACATCCTGGGGCACAAGCTGGAGTACAACTTCAACAGCCACTACGTCTAT
ATCACGGCCGACAAGCAGAAGAACAGCATCAAGGCTAACTTCAAGATCCGCCACAACGTTGAGGACGGCA
GCGTGCAGCTCGCCGACCACTACCAGCAGAACACCCCCATCGGCGACGGCCCCGTGCTGCTGCCCGACAA
CCACTACCTGAGCCATCAGTCCGCCCTGAGCAAAGACCCCAACGAGAAGCGCGATCACATGGTCCTGCTG
GAGTTCGTGACCGCCGCCGGGATCACTCTCGGCATGGACGAGCTGTACAAGTAAGCGGCCGCGACTCTAG
ATCATAATCAGCCATACCACATTTGTAGAGGTT
